>Addgene plasmid #214625 | pGL4_10xUAS-CMVmin-BC0389-luc2 | addgene full sequence | sequence record 423984 | Addgene NGS Result
GGCCTAACTGGCCGGTACCTGAGCTCGCTAGCCTCGAGGATATCAAACAAGTTTGTACAAAAAAGCAGGC
TCCCTAACTGGCCGGTACCGAGTTTCTAGACGGAGTACTGTCCTCCGAGCGGAGTACTGTCCTCCGACTC
GAGCGGAGTACTGTCCTCCGATCGGAGTACTGTCCTCCGCGAATTCCGGAGTACTGTCCTCCGAAGACGC
TAGTGCCGGTACCGAGTTTCTAGACGGAGTACTGTCCTCCGAGCGGAGTACTGTCCTCCGACTCGAGCGG
AGTACTGTCCTCCGATCGGAGTACTGTCCTCCGCGAATTCCGGAGTACTGTCCTCCGAAGACGCTAGCGG
GGGGCTACAACTTTTCTATACAAAGTTGCGGTACCCGGGTCGAGTAGGCGTGTACGGTGGGAGGCCTATA
TAAGCAGAGCTCGTTTAGTGAACCGTCAGATCGCCTGGAGACGCCATCCACGCTGTTTTGACCTCCATAG
AAGACACCGGGACCGATCCAGCCCAACTTTGTATAATAAAGTTGAGCTAGTTGCTAAGTCTGCCGAGTAG
AATTAACCCTCACTAAAGGGTAGGTGACACTATACATTCTATTACCAAATCTATGAGCGTCATCTAACAT
CAAAAATCCTTTCCTATAGTGAGTCGTATTAGTAGACGCGAGTCAATGCATGTACGACAGCTTTCTTGTA
CAAAGTGGTTCGATATCAAGATCTGGCCTCGGCGGCCAAGCTTGGCAATCCGGTACTGTTGGTAAAGCCA
CCATGGAAGATGCCAAAAACATTAAGAAGGGCCCAGCGCCATTCTACCCACTCGAAGACGGGACCGCCGG
CGAGCAGCTGCACAAAGCCATGAAGCGCTACGCCCTGGTGCCCGGCACCATCGCCTTTACCGACGCACAT
ATCGAGGTGGACATTACCTACGCCGAGTACTTCGAGATGAGCGTTCGGCTGGCAGAAGCTATGAAGCGCT
ATGGGCTGAATACAAACCATCGGATCGTGGTGTGCAGCGAGAATAGCTTGCAGTTCTTCATGCCCGTGTT
GGGTGCCCTGTTCATCGGTGTGGCTGTGGCCCCAGCTAACGACATCTACAACGAGCGCGAGCTGCTGAAC
AGCATGGGCATCAGCCAGCCCACCGTCGTATTCGTGAGCAAGAAAGGGCTGCAAAAGATCCTCAACGTGC
AAAAGAAGCTACCGATCATACAAAAGATCATCATCATGGATAGCAAGACCGACTACCAGGGCTTCCAAAG
CATGTACACCTTCGTGACTTCCCATTTGCCACCCGGCTTCAACGAGTACGACTTCGTGCCCGAGAGCTTC
GACCGGGACAAAACCATCGCCCTGATCATGAACAGTAGTGGCAGTACCGGATTGCCCAAGGGCGTAGCCC
TACCGCACCGCACCGCTTGTGTCCGATTCAGTCATGCCCGCGACCCCATCTTCGGCAACCAGATCATCCC
CGACACCGCTATCCTCAGCGTGGTGCCATTTCACCACGGCTTCGGCATGTTCACCACGCTGGGCTACTTG
ATCTGCGGCTTTCGGGTCGTGCTCATGTACCGCTTCGAGGAGGAGCTATTCTTGCGCAGCTTGCAAGACT
ATAAGATTCAATCTGCCCTGCTGGTGCCCACACTATTTAGCTTCTTCGCTAAGAGCACTCTCATCGACAA
GTACGACCTAAGCAACTTGCACGAGATCGCCAGCGGCGGGGCGCCGCTCAGCAAGGAGGTAGGTGAGGCC
GTGGCCAAACGCTTCCACCTACCAGGCATCCGCCAGGGCTACGGCCTGACAGAAACAACCAGCGCCATTC
TGATCACCCCCGAAGGGGACGACAAGCCTGGCGCAGTAGGCAAGGTGGTGCCCTTCTTCGAGGCTAAGGT
GGTGGACTTGGACACCGGTAAGACACTGGGTGTGAACCAGCGCGGCGAGCTGTGCGTCCGTGGCCCCATG
ATCATGAGCGGCTACGTTAACAACCCCGAGGCTACAAACGCTCTCATCGACAAGGACGGCTGGCTGCACA
GCGGCGACATCGCCTACTGGGACGAGGACGAGCACTTCTTCATCGTGGACCGGCTGAAGAGCCTGATCAA
ATACAAGGGCTACCAGGTAGCCCCAGCCGAACTGGAGAGCATCCTGCTGCAACACCCCAACATCTTCGAC
GCCGGGGTCGCCGGCCTGCCCGACGACGATGCCGGCGAGCTGCCCGCCGCAGTCGTCGTGCTGGAACACG
GTAAAACCATGACCGAGAAGGAGATCGTGGACTATGTGGCCAGCCAGGTTACAACCGCCAAGAAGCTGCG
CGGTGGTGTTGTGTTCGTGGACGAGGTGCCTAAAGGACTGACCGGCAAGTTGGACGCCCGCAAGATCCGC
GAGATTCTCATTAAGGCCAAGAAGGGCGGCAAGATCGCCGTGTAATCTGCTTGCAAGAACTGGTTCAGTA
GCTTAAGCCACTTTGTGATCCACCTTAACAGCCACGGCTTCCCTCCCGAGGTGGAGGAGCAGGCCGCCGG
CACCCTGCCCATGAGCTGCGCCCAGGAGAGCGGCATGGATAGACACCCTGCTGCTTGCGCCAGCGCCAGG
ATCAACGTCTAACTGCAGTCTAGAGTCGGGGCGGCCGGCCGCTTCGAGCAGACATGATAAGATACATTGA
TGAGTTTGGACAAACCACAACTAGAATGCAGTGAAAAAAATGCTTTATTTGTGAAATTTGTGATGCTATT
GCTTTATTTGTAACCATTATAAGCTGCAATAAACAAGTTAACAACAACAATTGCATTCATTTTATGTTTC
AGGTTCAGGGGGAGGTGTGGGAGGTTTTTTAAAGCAAGTAAAACCTCTACAAATGTGGTAAAATCGATAA
GGATCCGTTTGCGTATTGGGCGCTCTTCCGCTGATCTGCGCAGCACCATGGCCTGAAATAACCTCTGAAA
GAGGAACTTGGTTAGCTACCTTCTGAGGCGGAAAGAACCAGCTGTGGAATGTGTGTCAGTTAGGGTGTGG
AAAGTCCCCAGGCTCCCCAGCAGGCAGAAGTATGCAAAGCATGCATCTCAATTAGTCAGCAACCAGGTGT
GGAAAGTCCCCAGGCTCCCCAGCAGGCAGAAGTATGCAAAGCATGCATCTCAATTAGTCAGCAACCATAG
TCCCGCCCCTAACTCCGCCCATCCCGCCCCTAACTCCGCCCAGTTCCGCCCATTCTCCGCCCCATGGCTG
ACTAATTTTTTTTATTTATGCAGAGGCCGAGGCCGCCTCTGCCTCTGAGCTATTCCAGAAGTAGTGAGGA
GGCTTTTTTGGAGGCCTAGGCTTTTGCAAAAAGCTCGATTCTTCTGACACTAGCGCCACCATGAAGAAGC
CCGAACTCACCGCTACCAGCGTTGAAAAATTTCTCATCGAGAAGTTCGACAGTGTGAGCGACCTGATGCA
GTTGTCGGAGGGCGAAGAGAGCCGAGCCTTCAGCTTCGATGTCGGCGGACGCGGCTATGTACTGCGGGTG
AATAGCTGCGCTGATGGCTTCTACAAAGACCGCTACGTGTACCGCCACTTCGCCAGCGCTGCACTACCCA
TCCCCGAAGTGTTGGACATCGGCGAGTTCAGCGAGAGCCTGACATACTGCATCAGTAGACGCGCCCAAGG
CGTTACTCTCCAAGACCTCCCCGAAACAGAGCTGCCTGCTGTGTTACAGCCTGTCGCCGAAGCTATGGAT
GCTATTGCCGCCGCCGACCTCAGTCAAACCAGCGGCTTCGGCCCATTCGGGCCCCAAGGCATCGGCCAGT
ACACAACCTGGCGGGATTTCATTTGCGCCATTGCTGATCCCCATGTCTACCACTGGCAGACCGTGATGGA
CGACACCGTGTCCGCCAGCGTAGCTCAAGCCCTGGACGAACTGATGCTGTGGGCCGAAGACTGTCCCGAG
GTGCGCCACCTCGTCCATGCCGACTTCGGCAGCAACAACGTCCTGACCGACAACGGCCGCATCACCGCCG
TAATCGACTGGTCCGAAGCTATGTTCGGGGACAGTCAGTACGAGGTGGCCAACATCTTCTTCTGGCGGCC
CTGGCTGGCTTGCATGGAGCAGCAGACTCGCTACTTCGAGCGCCGGCATCCCGAGCTGGCCGGCAGCCCT
CGTCTGCGAGCCTACATGCTGCGCATCGGCCTGGATCAGCTCTACCAGAGCCTCGTGGACGGCAACTTCG
ACGATGCTGCCTGGGCTCAAGGCCGCTGCGATGCCATCGTCCGCAGCGGGGCCGGCACCGTCGGTCGCAC
ACAAATCGCTCGCCGGAGCGCAGCCGTATGGACCGACGGCTGCGTCGAGGTGCTGGCCGACAGCGGCAAC
CGCCGGCCCAGTACACGACCGCGCGCTAAGGAGGTAGGTCGAGTTTAAACTCTAGAACCGGTCATGGCCG
CAATAAAATATCTTTATTTTCATTACATCTGTGTGTTGGTTTTTTGTGTGTTCGAACTAGATGCTGTCGA
CCGATGCCCTTGAGAGCCTTCAACCCAGTCAGCTCCTTCCGGTGGGCGCGGGGCATGACTATCGTCGCCG
CACTTATGACTGTCTTCTTTATCATGCAACTCGTAGGACAGGTGCCGGCAGCGCTCTTCCGCTTCCTCGC
TCACTGACTCGCTGCGCTCGGTCGTTCGGCTGCGGCGAGCGGTATCAGCTCACTCAAAGGCGGTAATACG
GTTATCCACAGAATCAGGGGATAACGCAGGAAAGAACATGTGAGCAAAAGGCCAGCAAAAGGCCAGGAAC
CGTAAAAAGGCCGCGTTGCTGGCGTTTTTCCATAGGCTCCGCCCCCCTGACGAGCATCACAAAAATCGAC
GCTCAAGTCAGAGGTGGCGAAACCCGACAGGACTATAAAGATACCAGGCGTTTCCCCCTGGAAGCTCCCT
CGTGCGCTCTCCTGTTCCGACCCTGCCGCTTACCGGATACCTGTCCGCCTTTCTCCCTTCGGGAAGCGTG
GCGCTTTCTCATAGCTCACGCTGTAGGTATCTCAGTTCGGTGTAGGTCGTTCGCTCCAAGCTGGGCTGTG
TGCACGAACCCCCCGTTCAGCCCGACCGCTGCGCCTTATCCGGTAACTATCGTCTTGAGTCCAACCCGGT
AAGACACGACTTATCGCCACTGGCAGCAGCCACTGGTAACAGGATTAGCAGAGCGAGGTATGTAGGCGGT
GCTACAGAGTTCTTGAAGTGGTGGCCTAACTACGGCTACACTAGAAGAACAGTATTTGGTATCTGCGCTC
TGCTGAAGCCAGTTACCTTCGGAAAAAGAGTTGGTAGCTCTTGATCCGGCAAACAAACCACCGCTGGTAG
CGGTGGTTTTTTTGTTTGCAAGCAGCAGATTACGCGCAGAAAAAAAGGATCTCAAGAAGATCCTTTGATC
TTTTCTACGGGGTCTGACGCTCAGTGGAACGAAAACTCACGTTAAGGGATTTTGGTCATGAGATTATCAA
AAAGGATCTTCACCTAGATCCTTTTAAATTAAAAATGAAGTTTTAAATCAATCTAAAGTATATATGAGTA
AACTTGGTCTGACAGCGGCCGCAAATGCTAAACCACTGCAGTGGTTACCAGTGCTTGATCAGTGAGGCAC
CGATCTCAGCGATCTGCCTATTTCGTTCGTCCATAGTGGCCTGACTCCCCGTCGTGTAGATCACTACGAT
TCGTGAGGGCTTACCATCAGGCCCCAGCGCAGCAATGATGCCGCGAGAGCCGCGTTCACCGGCCCCCGAT
TTGTCAGCAATGAACCAGCCAGCAGGGAGGGCCGAGCGAAGAAGTGGTCCTGCTACTTTGTCCGCCTCCA
TCCAGTCTATGAGCTGCTGTCGTGATGCTAGAGTAAGAAGTTCGCCAGTGAGTAGTTTCCGAAGAGTTGT
GGCCATTGCTACTGGCATCGTGGTATCACGCTCGTCGTTCGGTATGGCTTCGTTCAACTCTGGTTCCCAG
CGGTCAAGCCGGGTCACATGATCACCCATATTATGAAGAAATGCAGTCAGCTCCTTAGGGCCTCCGATCG
TTGTCAGAAGTAAGTTGGCCGCGGTGTTGTCGCTCATGGTAATGGCAGCACTACACAATTCTCTTACCGT
CATGCCATCCGTAAGATGCTTTTCCGTGACCGGCGAGTACTCAACCAAGTCGTTTTGTGAGTAGTGTATA
CGGCGACCAAGCTGCTCTTGCCCGGCGTCTATACGGGACAACACCGCGCCACATAGCAGTACTTTGAAAG
TGCTCATCATCGGGAATCGTTCTTCGGGGCGGAAAGACTCAAGGATCTTGCCGCTATTGAGATCCAGTTC
GATATAGCCCACTCTTGCACCCAGTTGATCTTCAGCATCTTTTACTTTCACCAGCGTTTCGGGGTGTGCA
AAAACAGGCAAGCAAAATGCCGCAAAGAAGGGAATGAGTGCGACACGAAAATGTTGGATGCTCATACTCG
TCCTTTTTCAATATTATTGAAGCATTTATCAGGGTTACTAGTACGTCTCTCAAGGATAAGTAAGTAATAT
TAAGGTACGGGAGGTATTGGACAGGCCGCAATAAAATATCTTTATTTTCATTACATCTGTGTGTTGGTTT
TTTGTGTGAATCGATAGTACTAACATACGCTCTCCATCAAAACAAAACGAAACAAAACAAACTAGCAAAA
TAGGCTGTCCCCAGTGCAAGTGCAGGTGCCAGAACATTTCTCT
Features (pLannotate 1.2.2; 25 found; start..end, strand, type, name):
     47..71      +  protein_bind   attB1: mutant version of attB; recombination site for the Gateway® BP reaction BP Clonase™
    101..119     +  protein_bind   5X UAS (fragment): five tandem copies of the "ScaI site" 17-mer CGGAGTACTGTCCTCCG, an upstream activating sequence (UAS) that efficiently binds yeast Gal4 (Webster et al., 1988; Pfeiffer et al., 2010) GAL4
    187..204     +  protein_bind   5X UAS (fragment): five tandem copies of the "ScaI site" 17-mer CGGAGTACTGTCCTCCG, an upstream activating sequence (UAS) that efficiently binds yeast Gal4 (Webster et al., 1988; Pfeiffer et al., 2010) GAL4
    235..253     +  protein_bind   5X UAS (fragment): five tandem copies of the "ScaI site" 17-mer CGGAGTACTGTCCTCCG, an upstream activating sequence (UAS) that efficiently binds yeast Gal4 (Webster et al., 1988; Pfeiffer et al., 2010) GAL4
    321..338     +  protein_bind   5X UAS (fragment): five tandem copies of the "ScaI site" 17-mer CGGAGTACTGTCCTCCG, an upstream activating sequence (UAS) that efficiently binds yeast Gal4 (Webster et al., 1988; Pfeiffer et al., 2010) GAL4
    358..378     -  protein_bind   attB4: mutant version of attB; core recombination site for the Gateway® BP reaction BP Clonase™
    394..431     +  promoter       minimal CMV promoter: human cytomegalovirus (CMV) immediate early promoter
    514..534     +  protein_bind   attB3: mutant version of attB; core recombination site for the Gateway® BP reaction BP Clonase™
    561..579     +  promoter       T3 promoter: promoter for bacteriophage T3 RNA polymerase
    643..661     -  promoter       T7 promoter: promoter for bacteriophage T7 RNA polymerase
    688..708     -  protein_bind   attB2: mutant version of attB; core recombination site for the Gateway® BP reaction BP Clonase™
    773..2425    +  CDS            luciferase: firefly luciferase synthetic luc2 version of the luciferase gene
   2429..2476    +  CDS            hCL1: non-ORF yeast peptide conferring ubiquitin-dependent degradation human codon-optimized
   2483..2599    +  CDS            hPEST: PEST degradation sequence from mouse ornithine decarboxylase human codon-optimized
   2648..2769    -  polyA_signal   SV40 poly(A) signal: SV40 polyadenylation signal
   2795..2926    -  CDS            LT_SV40 (fragment): Experimental evidence at protein level: Swiss-Prot protein existence level 1. Isoform 17kT antigen targets host RBL2 for degradation and promotes cell proliferation. Transactivates host cyclin A promoter through its J domain. From Simian virus 40 (SV40).
   2963..3320    +  promoter       SV40 promoter: SV40 enhancer and early promoter
   3351..4388    +  CDS            HygR: hygromycin B phosphotransferase confers resistance to hygromycin
   4412..4460    +  polyA_signal   poly(A) signal: synthetic polyadenylation signal
   4476..4607    +  CDS            TcR (fragment): tetracycline efflux protein; tet; confers resistance to tetracycline
   4787..5375    -  rep_origin     ori: high-copy-number ColE1/pMB1/pBR322/pUC origin of replication
   5575..6435    -  CDS            AmpR: β-lactamase confers resistance to ampicillin, carbenicillin, and related antibiotics
   6436..6477    -  promoter       AmpR promoter (fragment): bla
   6540..6588    +  polyA_signal   poly(A) signal: synthetic polyadenylation signal
   6602..6693    +  misc_feature   pause site: RNA polymerase II transcriptional pause signal from the human α2 globin gene
