[The description below was written by a language model from this plasmid's Addgene catalogue record and pLannotate feature annotations shown in this document.]
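Description:
pGL4_10xUAS-CMVmin-BC0389-luc2 is a 6.7 kb mammalian luciferase reporter plasmid built on the pGL4 backbone and assembled by Gateway cloning. It is propagated in E. coli at high copy from a ColE1/pUC-type origin with ampicillin selection (AmpR). An SV40 enhancer/early promoter drives a hygromycin phosphotransferase cassette with a synthetic poly(A) signal, which would permit selection of stably transfected mammalian cells. Upstream of the reporter region, a synthetic poly(A) signal and an RNA polymerase II pause site from the human α2-globin gene reduce read-through transcription from the backbone, lowering background.

The payload is a synthetic Gal4-responsive sensor. Between attB1 and attB4 lies the clustered UAS element (recorded as 10x; the annotation picks up several fragments matching the Gal4-binding 17-mer). It is followed by a minimal CMV promoter that has little activity unless a Gal4-DNA-binding-domain transactivator is recruited. Between attB3 and attB2 sits a short segment flanked by opposing T3 and T7 promoter sequences. By position it presumably holds the unique barcode BC0389, although the feature table does not annotate the barcode itself. Downstream is firefly luc2 fused to the hCL1 and hPEST degradation sequences, which shorten reporter half-life so the signal tracks transcriptional changes more closely, terminated by an SV40 poly(A) signal.

According to the record, the construct serves as the UAS sensor in barcoded split-TEV assays. In such assays, an interaction-dependent reconstitution of TEV protease typically releases a Gal4-based transcription factor that activates the reporter. The transcribed barcode allows many assays to be pooled and read out by sequencing alongside, or instead of, luciferase activity. The associated publication applies this approach to profiling ERBB receptor antagonists.
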