Addgene plasmid #214625: pGL4_10xUAS-CMVmin-BC0389-luc2
Purpose: barcoded assay, UAS sensor for split TEV assays
Depositing lab: Michael Wehr. Depositing organization: Systasy Bioscience GmbH. Publication: Protocol for identifying properties of ERBB receptor antagonists using the barcoded ERBBprofiler assay. Popovic L, Rossner MJ, Wehr MC. STAR Protoc. 2024 Apr 16;5(2):102987. doi: 10.1016/j.xpro.2024.102987. PubMed 38635397.
Backbone
  Vector backbone: pGL4
  Vector type: Mammalian Expression, Luciferase
Growth in bacteria
  Bacterial resistance: Ampicillin, 100 μg/mL
  Growth temperature: 37°C
  Growth strain: DH5alpha
  Copy number: High Copy
Gene/Insert
  Gene/Insert name: 10x clustered UAS element with barcode 0389
  Species: Synthetic
  Cloning method: Gateway Cloning
Terms and licenses: Academic/Nonprofit Terms; Industry Terms: Not Available to Industry
How to cite: pGL4_10xUAS-CMVmin-BC0389-luc2 was a gift from Michael Wehr (Addgene plasmid # 214625 ; http://n2t.net/addgene:214625 ; RRID:Addgene_214625)
